Addgene plasmid #79466: pDGE10
Purpose: sgRNA shuttle vector; module 4
Depositing lab: Johannes Stuttmann. Depositing organization: Martin-Luther-Universitaet Halle-Wittenberg, Faculty of Medicine. Publication: Generation of chromosomal deletions in dicotyledonous plants employing a user-friendly genome editing toolkit. Ordon J, Gantner J, Kemna J, Schwalgun L, Reschke M, Streubel J, Boch J, Stuttmann J. Plant J. 2016 Aug 31. doi: 10.1111/tpj.13319. PubMed 27579989.
Backbone
  Vector backbone: pUC57
  Modifications to backbone: BsaI site (in bla) eliminated
  Vector type: CRISPR, Synthetic Biology
Growth in bacteria
  Bacterial resistance: Chloramphenicol and Ampicillin, 25 & 100 μg/mL
  Growth temperature: 37°C
  Growth strain: ccdB Survival
  Copy number: High Copy
Gene/Insert
  Gene/Insert name: pAtU6-ccdB-sgRNA
  gRNA/shRNA sequence: none, empty sgRNA shuttle vector
  Insert size (bp): 1498
  Mutation: BsaI site eliminated
  Entrez Gene: ccdB(letD) (a.k.a. D616_p97105, Fpla045)
Terms and licenses: Academic/Nonprofit Terms; Industry Terms: Not Available to Industry
How to cite: pDGE10 was a gift from Johannes Stuttmann (Addgene plasmid # 79466 ; http://n2t.net/addgene:79466 ; RRID:Addgene_79466)
