[The description below was written by a language model from this plasmid's Addgene catalogue record and pLannotate feature annotations shown in this document.]
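Description:
pDGE10 is an empty sgRNA shuttle vector, designated module 4, from a plant genome editing toolkit developed for generating chromosomal deletions in dicotyledonous plants. It is built on the pUC57 cloning backbone and is about 4.4 kb. It replicates in E. coli at high copy from a ColE1/pUC-type origin and carries the β-lactamase gene for ampicillin selection. The BsaI site within bla has been eliminated, as has one in the insert, which suggests that BsaI is reserved for Golden Gate-style assembly, although the record does not spell out the cloning scheme. Remnants of the lacZα region, lac promoter/operator, bom, lacI and rop are annotated as backbone fragments and have no stated function in the design.

The roughly 1.5 kb insert is an Arabidopsis U6 promoter–ccdB–sgRNA cassette. The U6 snRNA promoter, which the annotation tool detected only as a short fragment, is a Pol III promoter commonly used to drive guide RNA transcription in plants. It lies upstream of a negative/positive selection stuffer, and this is followed by the Streptococcus pyogenes Cas9 guide RNA scaffold. The stuffer consists of a chloramphenicol acetyltransferase gene with its own promoter, a ccdA fragment and the intact ccdB toxin gene. Because CcdB poisons gyrase in standard strains, the empty vector is maintained in a ccdB-tolerant strain under chloramphenicol and ampicillin selection. No guide sequence is present. The layout implies that a user-chosen target sequence replaces the ccdB/CmR stuffer, counter-selecting uncut vector and creating a complete U6-driven sgRNA unit. The "shuttle" and "module 4" labels suggest that this unit is then transferred, probably together with other numbered modules, into a recipient vector for multiplexed editing, but the record does not describe that step.
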