Features (pLannotate 1.2.2; 16 found; start..end, strand, type, name):
    137..236     +  misc_feature   bom (fragment): basis of mobility region from pBR322
    242..399     -  CDS            lacZα (fragment): LacZα fragment of β-galactosidase; lacZ fragment
    460..476     +  promoter       AtU6 promoter (fragment): consensus promoter from the three Arabidopsis U6 snRNA genes (Waibel and Filipowicz, 1990; Nekrasov et al., 2013)
    549..651     +  promoter       cat promoter: promoter of the E. coli cat gene encoding chloramphenicol acetyltransferase
    652..1311    +  CDS            CmR: chloramphenicol acetyltransferase; cat; confers resistance to chloramphenicol
   1490..1648    +  CDS            ccdA (fragment): CCDA_ECO57 - Also known as H, letA. Experimental evidence at protein level: Swiss-Prot protein existence level 1. Antitoxin component of a type II toxin-antitoxin (TA) system which inhibits the post-segregational killing (PSK) of plasmid-free cells, also referred to as a plasmid addiction system. Binds to and blocks the activity of CcdB; will also remove bound CcdB protein from the CcdB-GyrA complex by forming a CcdA-CcdB complex, a process termed rejuvenation. Functions as a transcriptional corepressor for the ccdAB operon, repression also requires CcdB (By similarity). From Escherichia coli
   1653..1955    +  CDS            ccdB: CCDB_ECOLI - Also known as G, letB, letD. Experimental evidence at protein level: Swiss-Prot protein existence level 1. Toxic component of a type II toxin-antitoxin (TA) system, functioning in plasmid maintainence. Responsible for the post- segregational killing (PSK) of plasmid-free cells, also referred to as a plasmid addiction system. Half-life of over 2 hours. Cell killing by CcdB is accompanied by filamentation, defects in chromosome and plasmid segregation, defects in cell division, formation of anucleate cells, decreased DNA synthesis and plasmid loss. Interferes with the activity of DN
   1996..2071    +  misc_RNA       gRNA scaffold: guide RNA scaffold for the Streptococcus pyogenes CRISPR/Cas9 system
   2172..2188    -  protein_bind   lac operator: The lac repressor binds to the lac operator to inhibit transcription in E. coli. This inhibition can be relieved by adding lactose or isopropyl-β-D-thiogalactopyranoside (IPTG). lac repressor encoded by lacI
   2196..2226    -  promoter       lac promoter: promoter for the E. coli lac operon
   2241..2262    -  protein_bind   CAP binding site: CAP binding activates transcription in the presence of cAMP. E. coli catabolite activator protein
   2275..2367    -  CDS            lacI (fragment): lac repressor; lacI; The lac repressor binds to the lac operator to inhibit transcription in E. coli. This inhibition can be relieved by adding lactose or isopropyl-β-D-thiogalactopyranoside (IPTG).
   2550..3138    -  rep_origin     ori: high-copy-number ColE1/pMB1/pBR322/pUC origin of replication
   3309..4169    -  CDS            AmpR: β-lactamase; bla; confers resistance to ampicillin, carbenicillin, and related antibiotics
   4170..4274    -  promoter       AmpR promoter: bla
   4369..35      +  CDS            rop (fragment) (across the origin): Rop protein, which maintains plasmids at low copy number; rop
>Addgene plasmid #79466 | pDGE10 | depositor full sequence | sequence record 148630 | pDGE10 sequence 4369 bps
TCGCGCGTTTCGGTGATGACGGTGAAAACCTCTGACACATGCAGCTCCCGGAGACGGTCACAGCTTGTCT
GTAAGCGGATGCCGGGAGCAGACAAGCCCGTCAGGGCGCGTCAGCGGGTGTTGGCGGGTGTCGGGGCTGG
CTTAACTATGCGGCATCAGAGCAGATTGTACTGAGAGTGCACCATATGCGGTGTGAAATACCGCACAGAT
GCGTAAGGAGAAAATACCGCATCAGGCGCCATTCGCCATTCAGGCTGCGCAACTGTTGGGAAGGGCGATC
GGTGCGGGCCTCTTCGCTATTACGCCAGCTGGCGAAAGGGGGATGTGCTGCAAGGCGATTAAGTTGGGTA
ACGCCAGGGTTTTCCCAGTCACGACGTTGTAAAACGACGGCCAGTGAATTCGAGCTCGGTACCTCGCGAA
TGCATCTAGATGGTCTCAATGGTAAGTTGAAAACAATCTTCAAAAGTCCCACATCGCTTAGATAAGAAAA
CGAAGCTGAGTTTATATACAGCTAGAGTCGAAGTAGTGATTGAAGTCTTCTGAGACGTTGATCGGCACGT
AAGAGGTTCCAACTTTCACCATAATGAAATAAGATCACTACCGGGCGTATTTTTTGAGTTATCGAGATTT
TCAGGAGCTAAGGAAGCTAAAATGGAGAAAAAAATCACTGGATATACCACCGTTGATATATCCCAATGGC
ATCGTAAAGAACATTTTGAGGCATTTCAGTCAGTTGCTCAATGTACCTATAACCAGACCGTTCAGCTGGA
TATTACGGCCTTTTTAAAGACCGTAAAGAAAAATAAGCACAAGTTTTATCCGGCCTTTATTCACATTCTT
GCCCGCCTGATGAATGCTCATCCGGAATTCCGTATGGCAATGAAAGACGGTGAGCTGGTGATATGGGATA
GTGTTCACCCTTGTTACACCGTTTTCCATGAGCAAACTGAAACGTTTTCATCGCTCTGGAGTGAATACCA
CGACGATTTCCGGCAGTTTCTACACATATATTCGCAAGATGTGGCGTGTTACGGTGAAAACCTGGCCTAT
TTCCCTAAAGGGTTTATTGAGAATATGTTTTTCGTCTCAGCCAATCCCTGGGTGAGTTTCACCAGTTTTG
ATTTAAACGTGGCCAATATGGACAACTTCTTCGCCCCCGTTTTCACCATGGGCAAATATTATACGCAAGG
CGACAAGGTGCTGATGCCGCTGGCGATTCAGGTTCATCATGCCGTCTGTGATGGCTTCCATGTCGGCAGA
ATGCTTAATGAATTACAACAGTACTGCGATGAGTGGCAGGGCGGGGCGTAATCGCGTGGATCCGGCTTAC
TAAAAGCCAGATAACAGTATGCGTATTTGCGCGCTGATTTTTGCGGTATAAGAATATATACTGATATGTA
TACCCGAAGTATGTCAAAAAGAGGTATGCTATGAAGCAGCGTATTACAGTGACAGTTGACAGCGACAGCT
ATCAGTTGCTCAAGGCATATATGATGTCAATATCTCCGGTCTGGTAAGCACAACCATGCAGAATGAAGCC
CGTCGTCTGCGTGCCGAACGCTGGAAAGCGGAAAATCAGGAAGGGATGGCTGAGGTCGCCCGGTTTATTG
AAATGAACGGCTCTTTTGCTGACGAGAACAGGGGCTGGTGAAATGCAGTTTAAGGTTTACACCTATAAAA
GAGAGAGCCGTTATCGTCTGTTTGTGGATGTACAGAGTGATATTATTGACACGCCCGGGCGACGGATGGT
GATCCCCCTGGCCAGTGCACGTCTGCTGTCAGATAAAGTCTCCCGTGAACTTTACCCGGTGGTGCATATC
GGGGATGAAAGCTGGCGCATGATGACCACCGATATGGCCAGTGTGCCGGTTTCCGTTATCGGGGAAGAAG
TGGCTGATCTCAGCCACCGCGAAAATGACATCAAAAACGCCATTAACCTGATGTTCTGGGGAATATAAAT
GTCAGGCTCCCTTATACACAGCCAGTCGAAGACTTGTTTTAGAGCTAGAAATAGCAAGTTAAAATAAGGC
TAGTCCGTTATCAACTTGAAAAAGTGGCACCGAGTCGGTGCTTTTTTTTGACTTGAGACCATCGGATCCC
GGGCCCGTCGACTGCAGAGGCCTGCATGCAAGCTTGGCGTAATCATGGTCATAGCTGTTTCCTGTGTGAA
ATTGTTATCCGCTCACAATTCCACACAACATACGAGCCGGAAGCATAAAGTGTAAAGCCTGGGGTGCCTA
ATGAGTGAGCTAACTCACATTAATTGCGTTGCGCTCACTGCCCGCTTTCCAGTCGGGAAACCTGTCGTGC
CAGCTGCATTAATGAATCGGCCAACGCGCGGGGAGAGGCGGTTTGCGTATTGGGCGCTCTTCCGCTTCCT
CGCTCACTGACTCGCTGCGCTCGGTCGTTCGGCTGCGGCGAGCGGTATCAGCTCACTCAAAGGCGGTAAT
ACGGTTATCCACAGAATCAGGGGATAACGCAGGAAAGAACATGTGAGCAAAAGGCCAGCAAAAGGCCAGG
AACCGTAAAAAGGCCGCGTTGCTGGCGTTTTTCCATAGGCTCCGCCCCCCTGACGAGCATCACAAAAATC
GACGCTCAAGTCAGAGGTGGCGAAACCCGACAGGACTATAAAGATACCAGGCGTTTCCCCCTGGAAGCTC
CCTCGTGCGCTCTCCTGTTCCGACCCTGCCGCTTACCGGATACCTGTCCGCCTTTCTCCCTTCGGGAAGC
GTGGCGCTTTCTCATAGCTCACGCTGTAGGTATCTCAGTTCGGTGTAGGTCGTTCGCTCCAAGCTGGGCT
GTGTGCACGAACCCCCCGTTCAGCCCGACCGCTGCGCCTTATCCGGTAACTATCGTCTTGAGTCCAACCC
GGTAAGACACGACTTATCGCCACTGGCAGCAGCCACTGGTAACAGGATTAGCAGAGCGAGGTATGTAGGC
GGTGCTACAGAGTTCTTGAAGTGGTGGCCTAACTACGGCTACACTAGAAGAACAGTATTTGGTATCTGCG
CTCTGCTGAAGCCAGTTACCTTCGGAAAAAGAGTTGGTAGCTCTTGATCCGGCAAACAAACCACCGCTGG
TAGCGGTGGTTTTTTTGTTTGCAAGCAGCAGATTACGCGCAGAAAAAAAGGATCTCAAGAAGATCCTTTG
ATCTTTTCTACGGGGTCTGACGCTCAGTGGAACGAAAACTCACGTTAAGGGATTTTGGTCATGAGATTAT
CAAAAAGGATCTTCACCTAGATCCTTTTAAATTAAAAATGAAGTTTTAAATCAATCTAAAGTATATATGA
GTAAACTTGGTCTGACAGTTACCAATGCTTAATCAGTGAGGCACCTATCTCAGCGATCTGTCTATTTCGT
TCATCCATAGTTGCCTGACTCCCCGTCGTGTAGATAACTACGATACGGGAGGGCTTACCATCTGGCCCCA
GTGCTGCAATGATACCGCGAGAACCACGCTCACCGGCTCCAGATTTATCAGCAATAAACCAGCCAGCCGG
AAGGGCCGAGCGCAGAAGTGGTCCTGCAACTTTATCCGCCTCCATCCAGTCTATTAATTGTTGCCGGGAA
GCTAGAGTAAGTAGTTCGCCAGTTAATAGTTTGCGCAACGTTGTTGCCATTGCTACAGGCATCGTGGTGT
CACGCTCGTCGTTTGGTATGGCTTCATTCAGCTCCGGTTCCCAACGATCAAGGCGAGTTACATGATCCCC
CATGTTGTGCAAAAAAGCGGTTAGCTCCTTCGGTCCTCCGATCGTTGTCAGAAGTAAGTTGGCCGCAGTG
TTATCACTCATGGTTATGGCAGCACTGCATAATTCTCTTACTGTCATGCCATCCGTAAGATGCTTTTCTG
TGACTGGTGAGTACTCAACCAAGTCATTCTGAGAATAGTGTATGCGGCGACCGAGTTGCTCTTGCCCGGC
GTCAATACGGGATAATACCGCGCCACATAGCAGAACTTTAAAAGTGCTCATCATTGGAAAACGTTCTTCG
GGGCGAAAACTCTCAAGGATCTTACCGCTGTTGAGATCCAGTTCGATGTAACCCACTCGTGCACCCAACT
GATCTTCAGCATCTTTTACTTTCACCAGCGTTTCTGGGTGAGCAAAAACAGGAAGGCAAAATGCCGCAAA
AAAGGGAATAAGGGCGACACGGAAATGTTGAATACTCATACTCTTCCTTTTTCAATATTATTGAAGCATT
TATCAGGGTTATTGTCTCATGAGCGGATACATATTTGAATGTATTTAGAAAAATAAACAAATAGGGGTTC
CGCGCACATTTCCCCGAAAAGTGCCACCTGACGTCTAAGAAACCATTATTATCATGACATTAACCTATAA
AAATAGGCGTATCACGAGGCCCTTTCGTC
