>Addgene plasmid #79466 | pDGE10 | addgene partial sequence | sequence record 152704 | CAT-R 5'-GCAACTGACTGAAATGCCTC-3'
CCATTGGGATATATCAACGGTGGTATATCCAGTGATTTTTTTCTCCATTTTAGCTTCCTTAGCTCCTGAA
AATCTCGATAACTCAAAAAATACGCCCGGTAGTGATCTTATTTCATTATGGTGAAAGTTGGAACCTCTTA
CGTGCCGATCAACGTCTCAGAAGACTTCAATCACTACTTCGACTCTAGCTGTATATAAACTCAGCTTCGT
TTTCTTATCTAAGCGATGTGGGACTTTTGAAGATTGTTTTCAACTTACCATTGAGACCATCTAGATGCAT
TCGCGAGGTACCGAGCTCGAATTCACTGGCCGTCGTTTTACAACGTCGTGACTGGGAAAACCCTGGCGTT
ACCCAACTTAATCGCCTTGCAGCACATCCCCCTTTCGCCAGCTGGCGTAATAGCGAAGAGGCCCGCACCG
ATCGCCCTTCCCAACAGTTGCGCAGCCTGAATGGCGAATGGCGCCTGATGCGGTATTTTCTCCTTACGCA
TCTGTGCGGTATTTCACACCGCATATGGTGCACTCTCAGTACAATCTGCTCTGATGCCGCATAGTTAAGC
CAGCCCCGACACCCGCCAACACCCGCTGACGCGCCCTGACGGGCTTGTCTGCTCCCGGCATCCGCTTACA
GACAAGCTGTGACCGTCTCCGGGAGCTGCATGTGTCAGAGGTTTTCACCGTCATCACCGAAACGCGCGAG
ACGAAAGGGCCTCGTGATACGCCTATTTTTATAGGTTAATGTCATGATAATAATGGTTTCTTAGACGTCA
GGTGGCACTTTTCGGGGAAATGTGCGCGGAACCCCTATTTGTTTATTTTTCTAAATACATTCAAATATGT
ATCCGCTCATGAGACAATAACCCTGATAAATGCTTCAATAATATTGAAAAAGGAAGAGTATGAGTATTCA
ACATTTCCGTGTCGCCCTTATTCCCTTTTTTGCGGCATTTTGCCTTCCTGTTTTTGCTCACCCA
