>Addgene plasmid #79466 | pDGE10 | addgene partial sequence | sequence record 152705 | ccdB-Fwd 5'-GCATGATGACCACCGATATG-3'
GGTTTCCGTTATCGGGGAAGAAGTGGCTGATCTCAGCCACCGCGAAAATGACATCAAAAACGCCATTAAC
CTGATGTTCTGGGGAATATAAATGTCAGGCTCCCTTATACACAGCCAGTCGAAGACTTGTTTTAGAGCTA
GAAATAGCAAGTTAAAATAAGGCTAGTCCGTTATCAACTTGAAAAAGTGGCACCGAGTCGGTGCTTTTTT
TTGACTTGAGACCATCGGATCCCGGGCCCGTCGACTGCAGAGGCCTGCATGCAAGCTTGGCGTAATCATG
GTCATAGCTGTTTCCTGTGTGAAATTGTTATCCGCTCACAATTCCACACAACATACGAGCCGGAAGCATA
AAGTGTAAAGCCTGGGGTGCCTAATGAGTGAGCTAACTCACATTAATTGCGTTGCGCTCACTGCCCGCTT
TCCAGTCGGGAAACCTGTCGTGCCAGCTGCATTAATGAATCGGCCAACGCGCGGGGAGAGGCGGTTTGCG
TATTGGGCGCTCTTCCGCTTCCTCGCTCACTGACTCGCTGCGCTCGGTCGTTCGGCTGCGGCGAGCGGTA
TCAGCTCACTCAAAGGCGGTAATACGGTTATCCACAGAATCAGGGGATAACGCAGGAAAGAACATGTGAG
CAAAAGGCCAGCAAAAGGCCAGGAACCGTAAAAAGGCCGCGTTGCTGGCGTTTTTCCATAGGCTCCGCCC
CCCTGACGAGCATCACAAAAATCGACGCTCAAGTCAGAGGTGGCGAAACCCGACAGGACTATAAAGATAC
CAGGCGTTTCCCCCTGGAAGCTCCCTCGTGCGCTCTCCTGTTCCGACCCTGCCGCTTACCGGATACCTGT
CCGCCTTTCTCCCTTCGGGAAGCGTGGCGCTTTCTCATAGCTCACGCTGTAGGTATCTCAGTTCGGTGTA
GGTCGTTCGCTCCAAGCTGGGCTGTGTGCACGAACCCCCCGTTCAGCCCGACCGCTGCGCCTTATCCGGT
AACTATCGTCTTGAGTCCAACCCGGTA
